>Addgene plasmid #217979 | pSAD-5PSD95-EGFP-SynPhRFP | addgene full sequence | sequence record 430556 | Addgene NGS Result
AGGCTGCGCAACTGTTGGGAAGGGCGATCGGTGCGGGCCTCTTCGCTATTACGCCAGCTGGCGAAAGGGG
GATGTGCTGCAAGGCGATTAAGTTGGGTAACGCCAGGGTTTTCCCAGTCACGACGTTGTAAAACGACGGC
CAGTGAGCGCGCGATAAGCTTGATATCGAATTCCTGCAGCGCGTTGACATTGATTATTGACTAGTTATTA
ATAGTAATCAATTACGGGGTCATTAGTTCATAGCCCATATATGGAGTTCCGCGTTACATAACTTACGGTA
AATGGCCCGCCTGGCTGACCGCCCAACGACCCCCGCCCATTGACGTCAATAATGACGTATGTTCCCATAG
TAACGCCAATAGGGACTTTCCATTGACGTCAATGGGTGGAGTATTTACGGTAAACTGCCCACTTGGCAGT
ACATCAAGTGTATCATATGCCAAGTACGCCCCCTATTGACGTCAATGACGGTAAATGGCCCGCCTGGCAT
TATGCCCAGTACATGACCTTATGGGACTTTCCTACTTGGCAGTACATCTACGTATTAGTCATCGCTATTA
CCATGGTGATGCGGTTTTGGCAGTACATCAATGGGCGTGGATAGCGGTTTGACTCACGGGGATTTCCAAG
TCTCCACCCCATTGACGTCAATGGGAGTTTGTTTTGGCACCAAAATCAACGGGACTTTCCAAAATGTCGT
AACAACTCCGCCCCATTGACGCAAATGGGCGGTAGGCGTGTACGGTGGGAGGTCTATATAAGCAGAGCTC
TCTGGCTAACTAGAGAACCCACTGCTTACTGGCTTATCGAAATTAATACGACTCACTATAGGGAGACCCA
AGCTGGCTAGATTAAGCGTCTGATGAGTCCGTGAGGACGAAACCCGGCGTACCGGGTCACGCTTAACAAC
CAGATCAAAGAAAAAACAGACATTGTCAATTGCAAAGCAAAAATGTAACACCCCTACAATGGATGCCGAC
AAGATTGTATTCAAAGTCAATAATCAGGTGGTCTCTTTGAAGCCTGAGATTATCGTGGATCAATATGAGT
ACAAGTACCCTGCCATCAAAGATTTGAAAAAGCCCTGTATAACCCTAGGAAAGGCTCCCGATTTAAATAA
AGCATACAAGTCAGTTTTGTCAGGCATGAGCGCCGCCAAACTTAATCCTGACGATGTATGTTCCTATTTG
GCAGCGGCAATGCAGTTTTTTGAGGGGACATGTCCGGAAGACTGGACCAGCTATGGAATTGTGATTGCAC
GAAAAGGAGATAAGATCACCCCAGGTTCTCTGGTGGAGATAAAACGTACTGATGTAGAAGGGAATTGGGC
TCTGACAGGAGGCATGGAACTGACAAGAGACCCCACTGTCCCTGAGCATGCGTCCTTAGTCGGTCTTCTC
TTGAGTCTGTATAGGTTGAGCAAAATATCCGGGCAAAACACTGGTAACTATAAGACAAACATTGCAGACA
GGATAGAGCAGATTTTTGAGACAGCCCCTTTTGTTAAAATCGTGGAACACCATACTCTAATGACAACTCA
CAAAATGTGTGCTAATTGGAGTACTATACCAAACTTCAGATTTTTGGCCGGAACCTATGACATGTTTTTC
TCCCGGATTGAGCATCTATATTCAGCAATCAGAGTGGGCACAGTTGTCACTGCTTATGAAGACTGTTCAG
GACTGGTATCATTTACTGGGTTCATAAAACAAATCAATCTCACCGCTAGAGAGGCAATACTATATTTCTT
CCACAAGAACTTTGAGGAAGAGATAAGAAGAATGTTTGAGCCAGGGCAGGAGACAGCTGTTCCTCACTCT
TATTTCATCCACTTCCGTTCACTAGGCTTGAGTGGGAAATCTCCTTATTCATCAAATGCTGTTGGTCACG
TGTTCAATCTCATTCACTTTGTAGGATGCTATATGGGTCAAGTCAGATCCCTAAATGCAACGGTTATTGC
TGCATGTGCTCCTCATGAAATGTCTGTTCTAGGGGGCTATCTGGGAGAGGAATTCTTCGGGAAAGGGACA
TTTGAAAGAAGATTCTTCAGAGATGAGAAAGAACTTCAAGAATACGAGGCGGCTGAACTGACAAAGACTG
ACGTAGCACTGGCAGATGATGGAACTGTCAACTCTGACGACGAGGACTACTTTTCAGGTGAAACCAGAAG
TCCGGAGGCTGTTTATACTCGAATCATGATGAATGGAGGTCGACTAAAGAGATCTCACATACGGAGATAT
GTCTCAGTCAGTTCCAATCATCAAGCCCGTCCAAACTCATTCGCCGAGTTTCTAAACAAGACATATTCGA
GTGACTCATAAGAAGTTGAATAACAAAATGCCGGAAATCTACGGATTGTGTATATCCATCATGAAAAAAA
CTAACACCCCTCCTTTCGAACCATCCCAAACATGAGCAAGATCTTTGTCAATCCTAGTGCTATTAGAGCC
GGTCTGGCCGATCTTGAGATGGCTGAAGAAACTGTTGATCTGATCAATAGAAATATCGAAGACAATCAGG
CTCATCTCCAAGGGGAACCCATAGAGGTGGACAATCTCCCTGAGGATATGGGGCGACTTCACCTGGATGA
TGGAAAATCGCCCAACCATGGTGAGATAGCCAAGGTGGGAGAAGGCAAGTATCGAGAGGACTTTCAGATG
GATGAAGGAGAGGATCCTAGCTTCCTGTTCCAGTCATACCTGGAAAATGTTGGAGTCCAAATAGTCAGAC
AAATGAGGTCAGGAGAGAGATTTCTCAAGATATGGTCACAGACCGTAGAAGAGATTATATCCTATGTCGC
GGTCAACTTTCCCAACCCTCCAGGAAAGTCTTCAGAGGATAAATCAACCCAGACTACTGGCCGAGAGCTC
AAGAAGGAGACAACACCCACTCCTTCTCAGAGAGAAAGCCAATCATCGAAAGCCAGGATGGCGGCTCAAA
TTGCTTCTGGCCCTCCAGCCCTTGAATGGTCGGCTACCAATGAAGAGGATGATCTATCAGTGGAGGCTGA
GATCGCTCACCAGATTGCAGAAAGTTTCTCCAAAAAATATAAGTTTCCCTCTCGATCCTCAGGGATACTC
TTGTATAATTTTGAGCAATTGAAAATGAACCTTGATGATATAGTTAAAGAGGCAAAAAATGTACCAGGTG
TGACCCGTTTAGCCCATGACGGGTCCAAACTCCCCCTAAGATGTGTACTGGGATGGGTCGCTTTGGCCAA
CTCTAAGAAATTCCAGTTGTTAGTCGAATCCGACAAGCTGAGTAAAATCATGCAAGATGACTTGAATCGC
TATACATCTTGCTAACCGAACCTCTCCCCTCAGTCCCTCTAGACAATAAAATCCGAGATGTCCCAAAGTC
AACATGAAAAAAACAGGCAACACCACTGATAAAATGAACCTCCTACGTAAGATAGTGAAAAACCGCAGGG
ACGAGGACACTCAAAAATCCTCTCCCGCGTCAGCCCCTCTGGATGACGATGACTTGTGGCTTCCACCCCC
TGAATACGTCCCGCTGAAAGAACTTACAGGCAAGAAGAACATGAGGAACTTTTGTATCAACGGAAGGGTT
AAAGTGTGTAGCCCGAATGGTTACTCGTTCAGGATCCTGCGGCACATTCTGAAATCATTCGACGAGATAT
ATTCTGGGAATCATAGGATGATCGGGTTAGTCAAAGTGGTTATTGGACTGGCTTTGTCAGGATCTCCAGT
CCCTGAGGGCCTGAACTGGGTATACAAATTGAGGAGAACCTTTATCTTCCAGTGGGCTGATTCCAGGGGC
CCTCTTGAAGGGGAGGAGTTGGAATACTCTCAGGAGATCACTTGGGATGATGATACTGAGTTCGTCGGAT
TGCAAATAAGAGTGATTGCAAAACAGTGTCATATCCAGGGCAGAGTCTGGTGTATCAACATGAACCCGAG
AGCATGTCAACTATGGTCTGACATGTCTCTTCAGACACAAAGGTCCGAAGAGGACAAAGATTCCTCTCTG
CTTCTAGAATAATCAGATTATATCCCGCAAATTTATCACTTGTTTACCTCTGGAGGAGAGAACATATGGG
CTCAACTCCAACCCTTGGGAGCAATATAACAAAAAACATGTTATGGTGCCATTAAACCGCTGCATTTCAT
CAAAGTCAAGTTGATTACCTTTACATTTTGATCCTCTTGGATGTGAAAAAAACTATTAACATCCCTCAAA
AGACCCCGGGAAAGCCGCCACCATGGACTGTCTCTGTATAGTGACAACCCGGCGCGCCGAGCAAAAGCTG
ATATCTGAAGAGGACTTGGGGCGCGCCAAGAAATACCGCTACCAAGATGAAGACACGCCCCCTCTGGAAC
ACAGCCCGGCCCACCTCCCCAACCAGGCCAATTCTCCCCCTGTGATTGTCAACACGGACACCCTAGAAGC
CCCAGGATATGAGTTGCAGGTGAATGGAACAGAGGGGGAGATGGAGTATGAGGAGATCACATTGGAAAGG
GGTAACTCAGGTCTGGGCTTCAGCATCGCAGGTGGCACTGACAACCCGCACATCGGTGACGACCCGTCCA
TTTTTATCACCAAGATCATTCCTGGTGGGGCTGCAGCCCAGGATGGCCGCCTCAGGGTCAATGACAGCAT
CCTGTTTGTAAATGAAGTGGATGTTCGGGAGGTGACCCATTCAGCTGCGGTGGAGGCCCTCAAAGAGGCA
GGTTCCATCGTTCGCCACTATGTCATGCGCCGGAAACCCCCAGCCGAAAAGGTCATGGAGATCAAACTCA
TCAAAGGGCCTAAAGGACTTGGCTTCAGCATTGCGGGGGGCGTTGGGAACCAGCACATCCCTGGAGATAA
CAGCATCTATGTAACGAAGATCATCGAAGGAGGTGCTGCTCACAAGGATGGCAGGTTGCAGATTGGAGAC
AAGATCCTGGCGGTCAACAGTGTGGGGCTGGAGGACGTTATGCACGAGGATGCCGTGGCAGCCCTGAAGA
ACACATATGACGTTGTGTACCTAAAGGTGGCCAAGCCCAGCAATGCCTACCTGAGTGACAGCTATGCTCC
CCCAGACATCACAACCTCGTATTCTCAGCACCTGGACAATGAGATCAGTCATAGCAGCTACTTGGGCACT
GACTACCCCACAGCCATGACCCCCACTTCCCCTCGGCGCTACTCCCCTGTGGCCAAGGACCTGCTGGGGG
AGGAAGACATTCCCCGGGAACCAAGGCGGATCGTGATCCATCGGGGCTCCACCGGCCTGGGCTTCAACAT
CGTGGGCGGCGAGGATGGTGAAGGCATCTTCATCTCCTTCATCCTTGCTGGGGGTCCAGCCGACCTCAGT
GGGGAGCTACGGAAGGGGGACCAGATCCTGTCGGTCAATGGTGTTGACCTCCGCAATGCCAGTCACGAAC
AGGCTGCCATTGCCCTGAAGAATGCGGGTCAGACGGTCACGATCATCGCTCAGTATAAACCAGAAGAGTA
TAGTCGATTCGAGGCCAAGATCCATGATCTTCGGGAACAGCTCATGAATAGTAGCCTAGGCTCAGGGACT
GCATCCTTGCGAAGCAACCCCAAGAGGGGCTTCTACATTAGGGCCCTGTTTGATTACGACAAGACCAAGG
ACTGCGGTTTCTTGAGCCAGGCCCTGAGCTTCCGCTTCGGGGATGTGCTTCATGTCATTGACGTTGGTGA
CGAAGAGTGGTGGCAAGCACGGCGGGTCCACTCCGACAGTGAGACCGACGACATTGGCTTCATTCCCAGC
AAACGGCGGGTCGAGCGACGAGAGTGGTCAAGGTTAAAGGCCAAGGACTGGGGCTCCAGCTCTGGATCAC
AGGGTCGAGAAGACTCGGTTCTGAGCTATGAGACGGTGACCCAGATGGAAGTGCACTATGCTCGTCCCAT
CATCATCCTTGGACCCACCAAAGACCGTGCCAACGATGATCTTCTCTCCGAGTTCCCCGACAAGTTTGGA
TCCTGTGTCCCTCATACGACACGTCCTAAGCGGGAATATGAGATAGACGGCCAGGATTACCACTTTGTCT
CCTCCCGGGAGAAAATGGAGAAGGACATCCAGGCACACAAGTTCATTGAGGCTGGCCAGTACAACAGCCA
CCTCTATGGGACCAGCGTCCAGTCTGTGCGAGAGGTAGCAGAGCAGGGGAAGCACTGCATCCTCGATGTC
TCGGCCAATGCCGTGCGGCGGCTGCAGGCGGCCCACCTGCACCCCATCGCCATCTTCATCCGTCCCCGCT
CCCTGGAGAATGTGCTAGAGATCAATAAGCGGATCACAGAGGAGCAAGCCCGGAAAGCCTTCGACAGAGC
CACGAAGCTGGAGCAGGAGTTCACAGAGTGCTTCTCAGCCATCGTAGAGGGCGACAGCTTTGAAGAGATC
TATCACAAAGTGAAACGTGTCATTGAAGACCTCTCAGGCCCCTACATCTGGGTCCCAGCCCGAGAGAGAC
TCCCGCGGATGGTGAGCAAGGGCGAGGAGCTGTTCACCGGGGTGGTGCCCATCCTGGTCGAGCTGGACGG
CGACGTAAACGGCCACAAGTTCAGCGTGTCCGGCGAGGGCGAGGGCGATGCCACCTACGGCAAGCTGACC
CTGAAGTTCATCTGCACCACCGGCAAGCTGCCCGTGCCCTGGCCCACCCTCGTGACCACCCTGACCTACG
GCGTGCAGTGCTTCAGCCGCTACCCCGACCACATGAAGCAGCACGACTTCTTCAAGTCCGCCATGCCCGA
AGGCTACGTCCAGGAGCGCACCATCTTCTTCAAGGACGACGGCAACTACAAGACCCGCGCCGAGGTGAAG
TTCGAGGGCGACACCCTGGTGAACCGCATCGAGCTGAAGGGCATCGACTTCAAGGAGGACGGCAACATCC
TGGGGCACAAGCTGGAGTACAACTACAACAGCCACAACGTCTATATCATGGCCGACAAGCAGAAGAACGG
CATCAAGGTGAACTTCAAGATCCGCCACAACATCGAGGACGGCAGCGTGCAGCTCGCCGACCACTACCAG
CAGAACACCCCCATCGGCGACGGCCCCGTGCTGCTGCCCGACAACCACTACCTGAGCACCCAGTCCGCCC
TGAGCAAAGACCCCAACGAGAAGCGCGATCACATGGTCCTGCTGGAGTTCGTGACCGCCGCCGGGATCAC
TCTCGGCATGGACGAGCTGTACAAGTAATTAATTAACGTCCTTTCAACGATCCAAGTCCATGAAAAAAAC
TAACACCCCTCCCGTACGGCCGCCACCATGGACGTGGTGAATCAGCTGGTGGCTGGGGGTCAGTTCCGGG
TGGTCAAGGAGCCCCTTGGCTTCGTGAAGGTGCTGCAGTGGGTCTTTGCCATCTTCGCCTTTGCTACGTG
CGGCAGCTACACCGGAGAGCTTCGGCTGAGCGTGGAGTGTGCCAACAAGACGGAGAGTGCCCTCAACATC
GAAGTCGAATTTGAGTACCCATTCAGGCTGCACCAAGTGTACTTTGATGCACCCTCCTGCGTTAAAGGGG
GCACTACCAAGATCTTCCTAGTTGGTGACTACTCCTCCTCGGGTGAATTCTTTGTCACCGTGGCTGTGTT
TGCCTTCCTCTACTCCATGGGGGCCCTGGCCACCTACATCTTCCTGCAGAACAAGTACCGAGAGAACAAC
AAAGGGCCAATGATGGACTTCCTGGCCACAGCAGTGTTCGCTTTCATGTGGCTAGTTAGCTCATCCGCCT
GGGCCAAAGGCCTGTCCGATGTGAAGATGGCCACTGACCCAGAGAACATTATCAAGGAGATGCCTATGTG
CCGCCAGACAGGAAACACATGCAAGGAACTGAGGGACCCTGTGACTTCAGGACTCAACACCTCGGTGGTG
TTTGGCTTCCTGAACCTGGTGCTCTGGGTTGGCAACCTATGGTTCGTGTTCAAGGAGACAGGCTGGGCCG
CCCCATTCATGCGCGCACCTCCAGGCGCCCCAGAAAAGCAACCAGCTCCTGGCGATGCCTACGGCGATGC
GGGCTATGGGCAGGGCCCCGGAGGCTATGGGCCCCAGGACTCCTACGGGCCTCAGGGTGGTTATCAACCC
GATTACGGGCAGCCAGCCAGCGGCGGTGGCGGTGGCTACGGGCCTCAGGGCGACTATGGGCAGCAAGGCT
ACGGCCAACAGGGTGCGCCCACCTCCTTCTCCAATCAGATGGGCGGAGGCCCTGGGATCCACCGGCCGGT
CGCCACCATGGTGTCTAAGGGCGAAGAGCTGATTAAGGAGAACATGCACATGAAGCTGTACATGGAGGGC
ACCGTGAACAACCACCACTTCAAGTGCACATCCGAGGGCGAAGGCAAGCCCTACGAGGGCACCCAGACCA
TGAGAATCAAGGTGGTCGAGGGCGGCCCTCTCCCCTTCGCCTTCGACATCCTGGCTACCAGCTTCATGTA
CGGCAGCAGAACCTTCATCAACCACACCCAGGGCATCCCCGACTTCTTTAAGCAGTCCTTCCCTGAGGGC
TTCACATGGGAGAGAGTCACCACATACGAAGACGGGGGCGTGCTGACCGCTACCCAGGACACCAGCCTCC
AGGACGGCTGCCTCATCTACAACGTCAAGATCAGAGGGGTGAACTTCCCATCCAACGGCCCTGTGATGCA
GAAGAAAACACTCGGCTGGGAGGCCAACACCGAGATGCTGTACCCCGCTGACGGCGGCCTGGAAGGCAGA
ACCGACATGGCCCTGAAGCTCGTGGGCGGGGGCCACCTGATCTGCAACTTCAAGACCACATACAGATCCA
AGAAACCCGCTAAGAACCTCAAGATGCCCGGCGTCTACTATGTGGACCACAGACTGGAAAGAATCAAGGA
GGCCGACAAAGAGACCTACGTCGAGCAGCACGAGGTGGCTGTGGCCAGATACTGCGACCTCCCTAGCAAA
CTGGGGCACAAACTTAATGGCATGGACGAGCTGTACAAGTAAGCTAGCTTATAAAGTGCTGGGTCATCTA
AGCTTTTCAGTCGAGAAAAAAACATTAGATCAGAAGAACAACTGGCAACACTTCTCAACCTGAGACTTAC
TTCAAGATGCTCGATCCTGGAGAGGTCTATGATGACCCTATTGACCCAATCGAGTTAGAGGCTGAACCCA
GAGGAACCCCCATTGTCCCCAACATCTTGAGGAACTCTGACTACAATCTCAACTCTCCTTTGATAGAAGA
TCCTGCTAGACTAATGTTAGAATGGTTAAAAACAGGGAATAGACCTTATCGGATGACTCTAACAGACAAT
TGCTCCAGGTCTTTCAGAGTTTTGAAAGATTATTTCAAGAAGGTAGATTTGGGTTCTCTCAAGGTGGGCG
GAATGGCTGCACAGTCAATGATTTCTCTCTGGTTATATGGTGCCCACTCTGAATCCAACAGGAGCCGGAG
ATGTATAACAGACTTGGCCCATTTCTATTCCAAGTCGTCCCCCATAGAGAAGCTGTTGAATCTCACGCTA
GGAAATAGAGGGCTGAGAATCCCCCCAGAGGGAGTGTTAAGTTGCCTTGAGAGGGTTGATTATGATAATG
CATTTGGAAGGTATCTTGCCAACACGTATTCCTCTTACTTGTTCTTCCATGTAATCACCTTATACATGAA
CGCCCTAGACTGGGATGAAGAAAAGACCATCCTAGCATTATGGAAAGATTTAACCTCAGTGGACATCGGG
AAGGACTTGGTAAAGTTCAAAGACCAAATATGGGGACTGCTGATCGTGACAAAGGACTTTGTTTACTCCC
AAAGTTCCAATTGTCTTTTTGACAGAAACTACACACTTATGCTAAAAGATCTTTTCTTGTCTCGCTTCAA
CTCCTTAATGGTCTTGCTCTCTCCCCCAGAGCCCCGATACTCAGATGACTTGATATCTCAACTATGCCAG
CTGTACATTGCTGGGGATCAAGTCTTGTCTATGTGTGGAAACTCCGGCTATGAAGTCATCAAAATATTGG
AGCCATATGTCGTGAATAGTTTAGTCCAGAGAGCAGAAAAGTTTAGGCCTCTCATTCATTCCTTGGGAGA
CTTTCCTGTATTTATAAAAGACAAGGTAAGTCAACTTGAAGAGACGTTCGGTCCCTGTGCAAGAAGGTTC
TTTAGGGCTCTGGATCAATTCGACAACATACATGACTTGGTTTTTGTGTTTGGCTGTTACAGGCATTGGG
GGCACCCATATATAGATTATCGAAAGGGTCTGTCAAAACTATATGATCAGGTTCACCTTAAAAAAATGAT
AGATAAGTCCTACCAGGAGTGCTTAGCAAGCGACCTAGCCAGGAGGATCCTTAGATGGGGTTTTGATAAG
TACTCCAAGTGGTATCTGGATTCAAGATTCCTAGCCCGAGACCACCCCTTGACTCCTTATATCAAAACCC
AAACATGGCCACCCAAACATATTGTAGACTTGGTGGGGGATACATGGCACAAGCTCCCGATCACGCAGAT
CTTTGAGATTCCTGAATCAATGGATCCGTCAGAAATATTGGATGACAAATCACATTCTTTCACCAGAACG
AGACTAGCTTCTTGGCTGTCAGAAAACCGAGGGGGGCCTGTTCCTAGCGAAAAAGTTATTATCACGGCCC
TGTCTAAGCCGCCTGTCAATCCCCGAGAGTTTCTGAGGTCTATAGACCTCGGAGGATTGCCAGATGAAGA
CTTGATAATTGGCCTCAAGCCAAAGGAACGGGAATTGAAGATTGAAGGTCGATTCTTTGCTCTAATGTCA
TGGAATCTAAGATTGTATTTTGTCATCACTGAAAAACTCTTGGCCAACTACATCTTGCCACTTTTTGACG
CGCTGACTATGACAGACAACCTGAACAAGGTGTTTAAAAAGCTGATCGACAGGGTCACCGGGCAAGGGCT
TTTGGACTATTCAAGGGTCACATATGCATTTCACCTGGACTATGAAAAGTGGAACAACCATCAAAGATTA
GAGTCAACAGAGGATGTATTTTCTGTCCTAGATCAAGTGTTTGGATTGAAGAGAGTGTTTTCTAGAACAC
ACGAGTTTTTTCAAAAGGCCTGGATCTATTATTCAGACAGATCAGACCTCATCGGGTTACGGGAGGATCA
AATATACTGCTTAGATGCGTCCAACGGCCCAACCTGTTGGAATGGCCAGGATGGCGGGCTAGAAGGCTTA
CGGCAGAAGGGCTGGAGTCTAGTCAGCTTATTGATGATAGATAGAGAATCTCAAATCAGGAACACAAGAA
CCAAAATACTAGCTCAAGGAGACAACCAGGTTTTATGTCCGACATACATGTTGTCGCCAGGGCTATCTCA
AGAGGGGCTCCTCTATGAATTGGAGAGAATATCAAGGAATGCACTTTCGATATACAGAGCCGTCGAGGAA
GGGGCATCTAAGCTAGGGCTGATCATCAAGAAAGAAGAGACCATGTGTAGTTATGACTTCCTCATCTATG
GAAAAACCCCTTTGTTTAGAGGTAACATATTGGTGCCTGAGTCCAAAAGATGGGCCAGAGTCTCTTGCGT
CTCTAATGACCAAATAGTCAACCTCGCCAATATAATGTCGACAGTGTCCACCAATGCGCTAACAGTGGCA
CAACACTCTCAATCTTTGATCAAACCGATGAGGGATTTTCTGCTCATGTCAGTACAGGCAGTCTTTCACT
ACCTGCTATTTAGCCCAATCTTAAAGGGAAGAGTTTACAAGATTCTGAGCGCTGAAGGGGAGAGCTTTCT
CCTAGCCATGTCAAGGATAATCTATCTAGATCCTTCTTTGGGAGGGATATCTGGAATGTCCCTCGGAAGA
TTCCATATACGACAGTTCTCAGACCCTGTCTCTGAAGGGTTATCCTTCTGGAGAGAGATCTGGTTAAGCT
CCCAAGAGTCCTGGATTCACGCGTTGTGTCAAGAGGCTGGAAACCCAGATCTTGGAGAGAGAACACTCGA
GAGCTTCACTCGCCTTCTAGAAGATCCGACCACCTTAAATATCAGAGGAGGGGCCAGTCCTACCATTCTA
CTCAAGGATGCAATCAGAAAGGCTTTATATGACGAGGTGGACAAGGTGGAAAATTCAGAGTTTCGAGAGG
CAATCCTGTTGTCCAAGACCCATAGAGATAATTTTATACTCTTCTTAATATCTGTTGAGCCTCTGTTTCC
TCGATTTCTCAGTGAGCTATTCAGTTCGTCTTTTTTGGGAATCCCCGAGTCAATCATTGGATTGATACAA
AACTCCCGAACGATAAGAAGGCAGTTTAGAAAGAGTCTCTCAAAAACTTTAGAAGAATCCTTCTACAACT
CAGAGATCCACGGGATTAGTCGGATGACCCAGACACCTCAGAGGGTTGGGGGGGTGTGGCCTTGCTCTTC
AGAGAGGGCAGATCTACTTAGGGAGATCTCTTGGGGAAGAAAAGTGGTAGGCACGACAGTTCCTCACCCT
TCTGAGATGTTGGGATTACTTCCCAAGTCCTCTATTTCTTGCACTTGTGGAGCAACAGGAGGAGGCAATC
CTAGAGTTTCTGTATCAGTACTCCCGTCCTTTGATCAGTCATTTTTTTCACGAGGCCCCCTAAAGGGATA
CTTGGGCTCGTCCACCTCTATGTCGACCCAGCTATTCCATGCATGGGAAAAAGTCACTAATGTTCATGTG
GTGAAGAGAGCTCTATCGTTAAAAGAATCTATAAACTGGTTCATTACTAGAGATTCCAACTTGGCTCAAG
CTCTAATTAGGAACATTATGTCTCTGACAGGCCCTGATTTCCCTCTAGAGGAGGCCCCTGTCTTCAAAAG
GACGGGGTCAGCCTTGCATAGGTTCAAGTCTGCCAGATACAGCGAAGGAGGGTATTCTTCTGTCTGCCCG
AACCTCCTCTCTCATATTTCTGTTAGTACAGACACCATGTCTGATTTGACCCAAGACGGGAAGAACTACG
ATTTCATGTTCCAGCCATTGATGCTTTATGCACAGACATGGACATCAGAGCTGGTACAGAGAGACACAAG
GCTAAGAGACTCTACGTTTCATTGGCACCTCCGATGCAACAGGTGTGTGAGACCCATTGACGACGTGACC
CTGGAGACCTCTCAGATCTTCGAGTTTCCGGATGTGTCGAAAAGAATATCCAGAATGGTTTCTGGGGCTG
TGCCTCACTTCCAGAGGCTTCCCGATATCCGTCTGAGACCAGGAGATTTTGAATCTCTAAGCGGTAGAGA
AAAGTCTCACCATATCGGATCAGCTCAGGGGCTCTTATACTCAATCTTAGTGGCAATTCACGACTCAGGA
TACAATGATGGAACCATCTTCCCTGTCAACATATACGGCAAGGTTTCCCCTAGAGACTATTTGAGAGGGC
TCGCAAGGGGAGTATTGATAGGATCCTCGATTTGCTTCTTGACAAGAATGACAAATATCAATATTAATAG
ACCTCTTGAATTGGTCTCAGGGGTAATCTCATATATTCTCCTGAGGCTAGATAACCATCCCTCCTTGTAC
ATAATGCTCAGAGAACCGTCTCTTAGAGGAGAGATATTTTCTATCCCTCAGAAAATCCCCGCCGCTTATC
CAACCACTATGAAAGAAGGCAACAGATCAATCTTGTGTTATCTCCAACATGTGCTACGCTATGAGCGAGA
GATAATCACGGCGTCTCCAGAGAATGACTGGCTATGGATCTTTTCAGACTTTAGAAGTGCCAAAATGACG
TACCTATCCCTCATTACTTACCAGTCTCATCTTCTACTCCAGAGGGTTGAGAGAAACCTATCTAAGAGTA
TGAGAGATAACCTGCGACAATTGAGTTCTTTGATGAGGCAGGTGCTGGGCGGGCACGGAGAAGATACCTT
AGAGTCAGACGACAACATTCAACGACTGCTAAAAGACTCTTTACGAAGGACAAGATGGGTGGATCAAGAG
GTGCGCCATGCAGCTAGAACCATGACTGGAGATTACAGCCCCAACAAGAAGGTGTCCCGTAAGGTAGGAT
GTTCAGAATGGGTCTGCTCTGCTCAACAGGTTGCAGTCTCTACCTCAGCAAACCCGGCCCCTGTCTCGGA
GCTTGACATAAGGGCCCTCTCTAAGAGGTTCCAGAACCCTTTGATCTCGGGCTTGAGAGTGGTTCAGTGG
GCAACCGGTGCTCATTATAAGCTTAAGCCTATTCTAGATGATCTCAATGTTTTCCCATCTCTCTGCCTTG
TAGTTGGGGACGGGTCAGGGGGGATATCAAGGGCAGTCCTCAACATGTTTCCAGATGCCAAGCTTGTGTT
CAACAGTCTTTTAGAGGTGAATGACCTGATGGCTTCCGGAACACATCCACTGCCTCCTTCAGCAATCATG
AGGGGAGGAAATGATATCGTCTCCAGAGTGATAGATCTTGACTCAATCTGGGAAAAACCGTCCGACTTGA
GAAACTTGGCAACCTGGAAATACTTCCAGTCAGTCCAAAAGCAGGTCAACATGTCCTATGACCTCATTAT
TTGCGATGCAGAAGTTACTGACATTGCATCTATCAACCGGATCACCCTGTTAATGTCCGATTTTGCATTG
TCTATAGATGGACCACTCTATTTGGTCTTCAAAACTTATGGGACTATGCTAGTAAATCCAAACTACAAGG
CTATTCAACACCTGTCAAGAGCGTTCCCCTCGGTCACAGGGTTTATCACCCAAGTAACTTCGTCTTTTTC
ATCTGAGCTCTACCTCCGATTCTCCAAACGAGGGAAGTTTTTCAGAGATGCTGAGTACTTGACCTCTTCC
ACCCTTCGAGAAATGAGCCTTGTGTTATTCAATTGTAGCAGCCCCAAGAGTGAGATGCAGAGAGCTCGTT
CCTTGAACTATCAGGATCTTGTGAGAGGATTTCCTGAAGAAATCATATCAAATCCTTACAATGAGATGAT
CATAACTCTGATTGACAGTGATGTAGAATCTTTTCTAGTCCACAAGATGGTTGATGATCTTGAGTTACAG
AGGGGAACTCTGTCTAAAGTGGCTATCATTATAGCCATCATGATAGTTTTCTCCAACAGAGTCTTCAACG
TTTCCAAACCCCTAACTGACCCCTCGTTCTATCCACCGTCTGATCCCAAAATCCTGAGGCACTTCAACAT
ATGTTGCAGTACTATGATGTATCTATCTACTGCTTTAGGTGACGTCCCTAGCTTCGCAAGACTTCACGAC
CTGTATAACAGACCTATAACTTATTACTTCAGAAAGCAAGTCATTCGAGGGAACGTTTATCTATCTTGGA
GTTGGTCCAACGACACCTCAGTGTTCAAAAGGGTAGCCTGTAATTCTAGCCTGAGTCTGTCATCTCACTG
GATCAGGTTGATTTACAAGATAGTGAAGACTACCAGACTCGTTGGCAGCATCAAGGATCTATCCAGAGAA
GTGGAAAGACACCTTCATAGGTACAACAGGTGGATCACCCTAGAGGATATCAGATCTAGATCATCCCTAC
TAGACTACAGTTGCCTGTGAACCGGATACTCCTGGAAGCCTGCCCATGCTAAGACTCTTGTGTGATGTAT
CTTGAAAAAAACAAGATCCTAAATCTGAACCTTTGGTTGTTTGATTGTTTTTCTCATTTTTGTTGTTTAT
TTGTTAAGCGTGGGTCGGCATGGCATCTCCACCTCCTCGCGGTCCGACCTGGGCATCCGAAGGAGGACGC
ACGTCCACTCGGATGGCTAAGGGAGGGCGGGGATCCGGCTGCTAACAAAGCCCGAAAGGAAGCTGAGTTG
GCTGCTGCCACCGCTGAGCAATAACTAGCATAACCCCTTGGGGCCTCTAAACGGGTCTTGAGGGGTTTTT
TGCTGAAAGGAGGAACTATATCCGGATCCACTAGTTCTAGAGCGGCCGCCACCGCGGTGGAGCTCCAGCT
TTTGTTCCCTTTAGTGAGGGTTAATTGCGCGCTTGGCGTAATCATGGTCATAGCTGTTTCCTGTGTGAAA
TTGTTATCCGCTCACAATTCCACACAACATACGAGCCGGAAGCATAAAGTGTAAAGCCTGGGGTGCCTAA
TGAGTGAGCTAACTCACATTAATTGCGTTGCGCTCACTGCCCGCTTTCCAGTCGGGAAACCTGTCGTGCC
AGCTGCATTAATGAATCGGCCAACGCGCGGGGAGAGGCGGTTTGCGTATTGGGCGCTCTTCCGCTTCCTC
GCTCACTGACTCGCTGCGCTCGGTCGTTCGGCTGCGGCGAGCGGTATCAGCTCACTCAAAGGCGGTAATA
CGGTTATCCACAGAATCAGGGGATAACGCAGGAAAGAACATGTGAGCAAAAGGCCAGCAAAAGGCCAGGA
ACCGTAAAAAGGCCGCGTTGCTGGCGTTTTTCCATAGGCTCCGCCCCCCTGACGAGCATCACAAAAATCG
ACGCTCAAGTCAGAGGTGGCGAAACCCGACAGGACTATAAAGATACCAGGCGTTTCCCCCTGGAAGCTCC
CTCGTGCGCTCTCCTGTTCCGACCCTGCCGCTTACCGGATACCTGTCCGCCTTTCTCCCTTCGGGAAGCG
TGGCGCTTTCTCATAGCTCACGCTGTAGGTATCTCAGTTCGGTGTAGGTCGTTCGCTCCAAGCTGGGCTG
TGTGCACGAACCCCCCGTTCAGCCAGACCGCTGCGCCTTATCCGGTAACTATCGTCTTGAGTCCAACCCG
GTAAGACACGACTTATCGCCACTGGCAGCAGCCACTGGTAACAGGATTAGCAGAGCGAGGTATGTAGGCG
GTGCTACAGAGTTCTTGAAGTGGTGGCCTAACTACGGCTACACTAGAAGAACAGTATTTGGTATCTGCGC
TCTGCTGAAGCCAGTTACCTTCGGAAAAAGAGTTGGTAGCTCTTGATCCGGCAAACAAACCACCGCTGGT
AGCGGTGGTTTTTTTGTTTGCAAGCAGCAGATTACGCGCAGAAAAAAAGGATCTCAAGAAGATCCTTTGA
TCTTTTCTACGGGGTCTGACGCTCAGTGGAACGAAAACTCACGTTAAGGGATTTTGGTCATGAGATTATC
AAAAAGGATCTTCACCTAGATCCTTTTAAATTAAAAATGAAGTTTTAAATCAATCTAAAGTATATATGAG
TAAACTTGGTCTGACAGTTACCAATGCTTAATCAGTGAGGCACCTATCTCAGCGATCTGTCTATTTCGTT
CATCCATAGTTGCCTGACTCCCCGTCGTGTAGATAACTACGATACGGGAGGGCTTACCATCTGGCCCCAG
TGCTGCAATGATACCGCGAGACCCACCCTTGGAGGCTCCAGATTTATCAGCAATAAACCAGCCAGCCGGA
AGGGCCGAGCGCAGAAGTGGTCCTGCAACTTTATCCGCCTCCATCCAGTCTATTAATTGTTGCCGGGAAG
CTAGAGTAAGTAGTTCGCCAGTTAATAGTTTGCGCAACGTTGTTGCCATTGCTACAGGCATCGTGGTGTC
ACGCTCGTCGTTTGGTATGGCTTCATTCAGCTCCGGTTCCCAACGATCAAGGCGAGTTACATGATCCCCC
ATGTTGTGCAAAAAAGCGGTTAGCTCCTTCGGTCCTCCGATCGTTGTCAGAAGTAAGTTGGCCGCAGTGT
TATCACTCATGGTTATGGCAGCACTGCATAATTCTCTTACTGTCATGCCATCCGTAAGATGCTTTTCTGT
GACTGGTGAGTACTCAACCAAGTCATTCTGAGAATAGTGTATGCGGCGACCGAGTTGCTCTTGCCCGGCG
TCAATACGGGATAATACCGCGCCACATAGCAGAACTTTAAAAGTGCTCATCATTGGAAAACGTTCTTCGG
GGCGAAAACTCTCAAGGATCTTACCGCTGTTGAGATCCAGTTCGATGTAACCCACTCGTGCACCCAACTG
ATCTTCAGCATCTTTTACTTTCACCAGCGTTTCTGGGTGAGCAAAAACAGGAAGGCAAAATGCCGCAAAA
AAGGGAATAAGGGCGACACGGAAATGTTGAATACTCATACTCTTCCTTTTTCAATATTATTGAAGCATTT
ATCAGGGTTATTGTCTCATGAGCGGATACATATTTGAATGTATTTAGAAAAATAAACAAATAGGGGTTCC
GCGCACATTTCCCCGAAAAGTGCCACCTGGG
[124 nt withheld, positions 18022-18145]
C
[91 nt withheld, positions 18147-18237]
A
[49 nt withheld, positions 18239-18287]
CCTTTGACGTTGGAGTCCACGTTCTTT
[37 nt withheld, positions 18315-18351]
ACCCTATCTCGGTCTATTCTTTTGATTTATAAGGGATTTTGCCGATTTCGGCCTATTGGTTAAAAAAATG
AGCTGATTTAACAAAAATTTAACGCGAATTTTAACAAAATATTAACGCTTACAATTTCCATTCGCCATTC
Features (pLannotate 1.2.2; 28 found; start..end, strand, type, name):
    152..180     -  misc_feature   MCS (fragment): pBluescript multiple cloning site
    186..565     +  enhancer       CMV enhancer: human cytomegalovirus immediate early enhancer
    566..769     +  promoter       CMV promoter: human cytomegalovirus (CMV) immediate early promoter
    765..798     +  LTR            5' LTR (truncated) (fragment): truncated 5' long terminal repeat (LTR) from HIV-1
    814..832     +  promoter       T7 promoter: promoter for bacteriophage T7 RNA polymerase
    858..883     +  misc_RNA       sTRSV HHRz (fragment): hammerhead ribozyme from the tobacco ringspot virus satellite RNA (Khvorova et al., 2003)
    969..2318    +  CDS            N: NCAP_RABVS - Experimental evidence at protein level: Swiss-Prot protein existence level 1. Encapsidates the genome in a ratio of one protein N per nine ribonucleotides, protecting it from nucleases. If expressed without protein P it binds non-specifically RNA and therefore can bind it's own mRNA. Interaction with protein P abolishes any non-specific RNA binding, and prevents phosphorylation. The soluble N-P complex encapsidates specifically the genomic RNA, with protein N protecting the genome like a pearl necklace. The encapsidated genomic RNA is termed the nucleocapsid (NC) and serves as tem
   2412..3302    +  CDS            P: PHOSP_RABVS - Experimental evidence at protein level: Swiss-Prot protein existence level 1. Non catalytic polymerase cofactor and regulatory protein that plays a role in viral transcription and replication. Stabilizes the RNA polymerase L to the N-RNA template and binds the soluble protein N, preventing it from encapsidating non-genomic RNA. Also inhibits host IFN-alpha and IFN-beta signaling by binding and retaining phosphorylated STAT1 in the cytoplasm or by inhibiting the DNA binding of STAT1 in the nucleus. Might be involved, through interaction with host dynein, in intracellular microtubu
   3394..3999    +  CDS            M: MATRX_RABVS - Experimental evidence at protein level: Swiss-Prot protein existence level 1. Plays a major role in assembly, budding and uncoating of virion after membrane fusion (PubMed:33208464). Completely covers the ribonucleoprotein coil and keep it in condensed bullet-shaped form. Inhibits viral transcription and stimulates replication. Plays a major role in early induction of TRAIL-mediated apoptosis in infected neurons (PubMed:12771432, PubMed:9847327). From Rabies virus (strain SAD B19) (RABV).
   4223..6442    +  CDS            Dlg4: DLG4_RAT - Also known as Dlgh4, Psd95 From Rattus norvegicus (Rat).
   6449..7168    +  CDS            EGFP: the original enhanced GFP (Yang et al., 1996) mammalian codon-optimized
   7232..8161    +  CDS            Syp: SYPH_MOUSE - Experimental evidence at protein level: Swiss-Prot protein existence level 1. Possibly involved in structural functions as organizing other membrane components or in targeting the vesicles to the plasma membrane (By similarity). Involved in the regulation of short-term and long-term synaptic plasticity. From Mus musculus (Mouse).
   8198..8929    +  CDS            TagRFP-T: TagRFP-T is a basic (constitutively fluorescent) red fluorescent protein published in 2008, derived from Entacmaea quadricolor. It has low acid sensitivity.
   9037..15417   +  CDS            L: L_RABVS - Experimental evidence at protein level: Swiss-Prot protein existence level 1. RNA-directed RNA polymerase that catalyzes the replication of viral genomic RNA. The template is composed of the viral RNA tightly encapsidated by the nucleoprotein (N). The replicase mode is dependent on intracellular N protein concentration. In this mode, the polymerase replicates the whole viral genome without recognizing transcriptional signals, and the replicated genome is not caped or polyadenylated. From Rabies virus (strain SAD B19) (RABV).
  15549..15641   +  ncRNA          HDV ribozyme: Accession: RF00094 - Hepatitis delta virus ribozyme
  15648..15697   +  CDS            SET1 (fragment): solubility-enhancement tag derived from T7 phage gene 10B
  15705..15752   +  terminator     T7 terminator: transcription terminator for bacteriophage T7 RNA polymerase
  15774..15815   -  misc_feature   MCS (fragment): pBluescript multiple cloning site
  15828..15846   -  promoter       T3 promoter: promoter for bacteriophage T3 RNA polymerase
  15889..15911   -  protein_bind   lac operator (fragment): The lac repressor binds to the lac operator to inhibit transcription in E. coli. This inhibition can be relieved by adding lactose or isopropyl-β-D-thiogalactopyranoside (IPTG). lac repressor encoded by lacI
  15915..15945   -  promoter       lac promoter: promoter for the E. coli lac operon
  15960..15981   -  protein_bind   CAP binding site: CAP binding activates transcription in the presence of cAMP. E. coli catabolite activator protein
  15994..16086   -  CDS            lacI (fragment): lac repressor; lacI; The lac repressor binds to the lac operator to inhibit transcription in E. coli. This inhibition can be relieved by adding lactose or isopropyl-β-D-thiogalactopyranoside (IPTG).
  16269..16857   -  rep_origin     ori: high-copy-number ColE1/pMB1/pBR322/pUC origin of replication
  17028..17888   -  CDS            AmpR: β-lactamase; bla; confers resistance to ampicillin, carbenicillin, and related antibiotics
  17889..17993   -  promoter       AmpR promoter: bla
  18022..18380   +  rep_origin     f1 ori (sequence partly withheld): f1 bacteriophage origin of replication; arrow indicates direction of (+) strand synthesis
  18482..146     -  CDS            lacZα (fragment) (across the origin): LacZα fragment of β-galactosidase; lacZ fragment
