[The description below was written by a language model from this plasmid's Addgene catalogue record and pLannotate feature annotations shown in this document.]
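Description:
pSAD-5PSD95-EGFP-SynPhRFP is an 18.5 kb genomic (antigenome cDNA) plasmid for rescuing glycoprotein-deleted rabies virus of the SAD B19 strain. It sits in a pBluescript-type bacterial backbone carrying a high-copy ColE1/pUC origin, an f1 origin, remnants of the lacZα/lac promoter region and an ampicillin resistance gene for selection in E. coli.

The viral cDNA is placed downstream of a CMV enhancer/promoter and a T7 promoter, so the full-length viral RNA can be transcribed either by host RNA polymerase II or by T7 polymerase. A hammerhead ribozyme at the 5′ end and a hepatitis delta virus ribozyme at the 3′ end, followed by a T7 terminator, trim the transcript to exact genome termini, which is needed for encapsidation and replication. The annotated viral genes are N, P, M and L. The G gene is absent, and its position between M and L holds two transgenes: rat PSD-95 (Dlg4) fused at its C terminus to EGFP, and mouse synaptophysin (Syp) fused at its C terminus to a red fluorescent protein annotated as TagRFP-T. The record lists no promoter for either insert, consistent with expression from the rabies genome by the viral polymerase rather than from conventional promoters; the viral transcription signals themselves are not annotated in the feature table.

Because G is missing, recovered virus can spread from an infected cell only if glycoprotein is supplied in trans, the basis of monosynaptic retrograde tracing. Here infected neurons should have postsynaptic densities marked in green and presynaptic terminals in red, which fits the associated study of rabies spread measured at synaptic resolution.
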