Addgene plasmid #217979: pSAD-5PSD95-EGFP-SynPhRFP
Purpose: G-Deleted Rabies genomic plasmid to express 5PSD95-EGFP and SynPhRFP
Depositing lab: Edward Callaway. Depositing organization: Salk Institute for Biological Studies. Publication: Postsynaptic cell type and synaptic distance do not determine efficiency of monosynaptic rabies virus spread measured at synaptic resolution. Patino M, Lagos WN, Patne NS, Miyazaki PA, Bhamidipati SK, Collman F, Callaway EM. Elife. 2023 Dec 14;12:e89297. doi: 10.7554/eLife.89297. PubMed 38096019.
Backbone
  Vector backbone: pSAD
  Total vector size (bp): 18491
  Vector type: G-Deleted Rabies
Growth in bacteria
  Bacterial resistance: Ampicillin, 100 μg/mL
  Growth temperature: 37°C
  Growth strain: DH5alpha
  Copy number: Unknown
Gene/Insert 1
  Gene/Insert name: 5PSD95-EGFP (alt name: Postsynaptic Density Protein-EGFP)
  Species: R. norvegicus (rat)
  Insert size (bp): 2946
  Entrez Gene: Dlg4 (a.k.a. Dlgh4, PSD95, Sap90)
  Promoter: None
  Tag / fusion protein: EGFP (C terminal on insert)
  Cloning method: Unknown
  Sequencing primers: 5′ CMV-F
Gene/Insert 2
  Gene/Insert name: SynPhRFP (alt name: Synaptophysin-RFP)
  Species: M. musculus (mouse)
  Insert size (bp): 1695
  Entrez Gene: Syp (a.k.a. A230093K24Rik, Syn, p38)
  Promoter: None
  Tag / fusion protein: RFP (C terminal on insert)
  Cloning method: Unknown
  Sequencing primers: 5′ EGFP-C
Terms and licenses: Academic/Nonprofit Terms; Industry Terms: Not Available to Industry
How to cite: pSAD-5PSD95-EGFP-SynPhRFP was a gift from Edward Callaway (Addgene plasmid # 217979 ; http://n2t.net/addgene:217979 ; RRID:Addgene_217979)
